>Addgene plasmid #58276 | pRSETC-RdgBbeta-splice variant 1 | addgene partial sequence | sequence record 92533 | T7 5'-TAATACGACTCACTATAGGG-3'
GAAATAATTTTGTTTAACTTTAAGAAGGAGATATACATATGCGGGGTTCTCATCATCATCATCATCATGG
TATGGCTAGCATGACTGGTGGACAGCAAATGGGTCGGGATCTGTACGACGATGACGATAAGGATCGATGG
ATCCGACCTCGAGTGCTGCTGAAAGAGTACCGGATCTGCATGCCGCTCACCGTAGACGAGTACAAAATTG
GACAGCTGTACATGATCAGCAAACACAGCCATGAACAGAGTGACCGGGGAGAAGGGGTGGAGGTCGTCCA
GAATGAGCCCTTTGAGGACCCTCACCATGGCAATGGGCAGTTCACCGAGAAGCGGGTGTATCTCAACAGC
AAACTGCCTAGTTGGGCTAGAGCTGTTGTCCCCAAAATATTTTATGTGACAGAGAAGGCTTGGAACTATT
ATCCCTACACAATTACAGAATACACATGTTCCTTTCTGCCGAAATTCTCCATTCATATAGAAACCAAGTA
TGAGGACAACAAAGGAAGCAATGACACCATTTTCGACAGTGAAGCCAAAGACGTGGAGAGAGAAGTTTGC
TTTATTGATATTGCCTGCGATGAAATTCCAGAGCGCTACTACAAAGAATCCGAGGATCCTAAGCACTTCA
AGTCAGAGAAGACAGGACGGGGACAGTTGAGGGAAGGCTGGAGAGATAGTCATCAGCCTATCATGTGCTC
CTACAAGCTGGTGACTGTGAAGTCTGAGGTCTGGGGGCTTCAGACCAGAGTGGAACAATTTGTACACAAG
GTGGTCCGAGACATTCTGCTGATTGGACATAGACAGGCTTTTGCATGGGTTGATGAGTGGTATGACATGA
CAATGGATGAAGTCCGAGAATTTGAACGAGCCACTCAGGAAGCCACCAACAAGAAAATCGGCATTTTCCC
ACCTGCAATTTCTATCTCCAGCATCCCCCTGCTGCCTTCTTCCGTCCGCAGTGCGCCTTCTAGTGCTCCA
TCCACCCCTCTCTCCACAGACGCACCCGAATTTCTGTCCGTTCCCAAAGATCGGCCCCGGAAAAAGTCTG
CCCCAGAAACTCTCACACTT
