>Addgene plasmid #58276 | pRSETC-RdgBbeta-splice variant 1 | addgene partial sequence | sequence record 92535 | T7term 5'-GCTAGTTATTGCTCAGCGG-3'
CTTTCGGGCTTTGTTAGCAGCCGGATCAAGCTTCGAATTCTTACTCAGATTTGGGCCGACATGGCTTATC
TGAAGAGTGCATGCCGGGTAAATTCAGGGTGGCTTTTTTCTCAGGGTCTGGAAGTGTGAGAGTTTCTGGG
GCAGACTTTTTCCGGGGCCGATCTTTGGGAACGGACAGAAATTCGGGTGCGTCTGTGGAGAGAGGGGTGG
ATGGAGCACTAGAAGGCGCACTGCGGACGGAAGAAGGCAGCAGGGGGATGCTGGAGATAGAAATTGCAGG
TGGGAAAATGCCGATTTTCTTGTTGGTGGCTTCCTGAGTGGCTCGTTCAAATTCTCGGACTTCATCCATT
GTCATGTCATACCACTCATCAACCCATGCAAAAGCCTGTCTATGTCCAATCAGCAGAATGTCTCGGACCA
CCTTGTGTACAAATTGTTCCACTCTGGTCTGAAGCCCCCAGACCTCAGACTTCACAGTCACCAGCTTGTA
GGAGCACATGATAGGCTGATGACTATCTCTCCAGCCTTCCCTCAACTGTCCCCGTCCTGTCTTCTCTGAC
TTGAAGTGCTTAGGATCCTCGGATTCTTTGTAGTAGCGCTCTGGAATTTCATCGCAGGCAATATCAATAA
AGCAAACTTCTCTCTCCACGTCTTTGGCTTCACTGTCGAAAATGGTGTCATTGCTTCCTTTGTTGTCCTC
ATACTTGGTTTCTATATGAATGGAGAATTTCGGCAGAAAGGAACATGTGTATTCTGTAATTGTGTAGGGA
TAATAGTTCCAAGCCTTCTCTGTCACATAAAATATTTTGGGGACAACAGCTCTAGCCCAACTAGGCAGTT
TGCTGTTGAGATACACCCGCTTCTCGGTGAACTGCCCATTGCCATGGTGAGGGTCCTCAAAGGGCTCATT
CTGGACGACCTCCACCCCTTCTCCCCGGTCACTCTGTTCATGGCTGTGTTTGCTGATCATGTACAGCTGT
CCAATTTTGTACTCGTCTACGGTGAGCGGCATGCAGATCCGGTACTCTTTCAGCAGCACTCGAGGTCG
