[The description below was written by a language model from this plasmid's Addgene catalogue record.]
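Description:
pRSETC-RdgBbeta-splice variant 1 is a bacterial expression plasmid built on the commercial pRSET-C backbone (about 2.9 kb without insert). It is a high-copy vector maintained in E. coli under ampicillin selection, with a standard cloning strain (DH5alpha) recorded for propagation. No feature table accompanies the record, so details such as the origin of replication and other backbone elements are not explicitly listed.

The insert encodes splice variant 1 of human RdgBbeta, the cytoplasmic phosphatidylinositol transfer protein produced by the PITPNC1 gene. It was cloned between XhoI and EcoRI sites, both of which remain intact, so the coding sequence can be excised or transferred. Expression is driven by the T7 promoter, which requires T7 RNA polymerase; protein production therefore generally calls for an E. coli host that supplies this polymerase rather than the cloning strain used for maintenance. The backbone contributes an N-terminal His tag fused in frame to the insert, allowing the recombinant protein to be purified by immobilised metal affinity chromatography and detected with anti-tag reagents. The depositor notes that the coding sequence matches the originally published RdgBbeta splice variant 1 clone.

The stated purpose is bacterial expression of human RdgBbeta splice variant 1. The associated study concerned this protein's binding to 14-3-3 through its unstructured C-terminus and the interaction of its lipid-binding domain with the membrane protein ATRAP, so His-tagged recombinant protein from this plasmid is suited to in vitro work such as binding and lipid-transfer studies, although the record does not specify particular assays.
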