Addgene plasmid #58276: pRSETC-RdgBbeta-splice variant 1
Purpose: bacterial expression of human RdgBbeta splice variant 1
Depositing lab: Shamshad Cockcroft. Depositing organization: University College London. Publication: The phosphatidylinositol transfer protein RdgBbeta binds 14-3-3 via its unstructured C-terminus, whereas its lipid-binding domain interacts with the integral membrane protein ATRAP (angiotensin II type I receptor-associated protein). Garner K, Li M, Ugwuanya N, Cockcroft S. Biochem J. 2011 Oct 1;439(1):97-111. doi: 10.1042/BJ20110649. PubMed 21728994.
Backbone
  Vector backbone: pRSET-C
  Backbone manufacturer: Invitrogen
  Backbone size w/o insert (bp): 2900
  Vector type: Bacterial Expression
Growth in bacteria
  Bacterial resistance: Ampicillin, 100 μg/mL
  Growth temperature: 37°C
  Growth strain: DH5alpha
  Copy number: High Copy
Gene/Insert
  Gene/Insert name: RdgBbeta (alt name: phosphatidylinositol transfer protein, cytoplasmic 1)
  Species: H. sapiens (human)
  Entrez Gene: PITPNC1 (a.k.a. M-RDGB-beta, MRDGBbeta, RDGB-BETA, RDGBB, RDGBB1)
  Promoter: T7
  Tag / fusion protein: His (N terminal on backbone)
  Cloning method: Restriction Enzyme; 5′ cloning site XhoI (not destroyed); 3′ cloning site EcoRI (not destroyed)
  Sequencing primers: 5′ T7; 3′ T7 terminal
Terms and licenses: Academic/Nonprofit Terms; Industry Terms: Not Available to Industry
Depositor comments: The RdgBbeta-splice variant 1 was originally obtained from Fullwood et al J Biol Chem. vol 274., p31553-31558 and matches that sequence.
How to cite: pRSETC-RdgBbeta-splice variant 1 was a gift from Shamshad Cockcroft (Addgene plasmid # 58276 ; http://n2t.net/addgene:58276 ; RRID:Addgene_58276)
